>Addgene plasmid #78373 | pNX3c-HA3 | depositor full sequence | sequence record 160591 | pNX3c-HA3 sequence 3875 bps
GACGTCTAAGAAACCATTATTATCATGACATTAACCTATAAAAATAGGCGTATCACGAGGCCCTTTCGTC
TCGCGCGTTTCGGTGATGACGGTGAAAACCTCTGACACATGCAGCTCCCGGAGACGGTCACAGCTTGTCT
GTAAGCGGATGCCGGGAGCAGACAAGCCCGTCAGGGCGCGTCAGCGGGTGTTGGCGGGTGTCGGGGCTGG
CTTAACTATGCGGCATCAGAGCAGATTGTACTGAGAGTGCACCATATGGACATATTGTCGTTAGAACGCG
GCTACAATTAATACATAACCTTATGTATCATACACATACGATTTAGGTGACACTATAGAACGCGGCCGCC
AGCTGAAGCTTCGTACGCTGCAGGTCGACGGATCCCCGGGTTAATTAACGCTAGCATGTACCCATACGAT
GTTCCTGACTATGCGGGCTACCCGTATGACGTGCCGGACTATGCAGGAGCCTATCCTTATGACGTTCCAG
ATTACGCTGGTTCTAGATGAGGCGCGCCACTTCTAAATAAGCGAATTTCTTATGATTTATGATTTTTATT
ATTAAATAAGTTATAAAAAAAATAAGTGTATACAAATTTTAAAGTGACTCTTAGGTTTTAAAACGAAAAT
TCTTATTCTTGAGTAACTCTTTCCTGTAGGTCAGGTTGCTTTCTCAGGTATAGTATGAGGTCGCTCTTAT
TGACCACACCTCTACCGGCAGATCCGCTAGGAGATCTGTTTAGCTTGCCTCGTCCCCGCCGGGTCACCCG
GCCAGCGACATGGAGGCCCAGAATACCCTCCTTGACAGTCTTGACGTGCGCAGCTCAGGGGCATGATGTG
ACTGTCGCCCGTATATTTAGCCCACACATCCCCATGTATAATCATTTGCATCCATACATTTTGATGGCTG
CACGGCGCGAAGCAAAAATTACGGCTCCTCGCTGCAGACCTGCGAGCAGGGAAACGCTCCCCTCACAGAC
GCGTTGAATTGTCCCCACGCCGCGCCCCTGTAGAGAAATATAAAAGGTTAGGATTTGCCACTGAGGTTCT
TCTTTCATATACTTCCTTTTAAAATCTTGCTAGGATACAGTTCTCACATCACATCCGAACATAAACAACC
ATGGGTACCACTCTTGACGACACGGCTTACCGGTACCGCACCAGTGTCCCGGGGGACGCCGAGGCCATCG
AGGCACTGGATGGGTCCTTCACCACCGACACCGTCTTCCGCGTCACCGCCACCGGGGACGGCTTCACCCT
GCGGGAGGTGCCGGTGGACCCGCCCCTGACCAAGGTGTTCCCCGACGACGAATCGGACGACGAATCGGAC
GACGGGGAGGACGGCGACCCGGACTCCCGGACGTTCGTCGCGTACGGGGACGACGGCGACCTGGCGGGCT
TCGTGGTCGTCTCGTACTCCGGCTGGAACCGCCGGCTGACCGTCGAGGACATCGAGGTCGCCCCGGAGCA
CCGGGGGCACGGGGTCGGGCGCGCGTTGATGGGGCTCGCGACGGAGTTCGCCCGCGAGCGGGGCGCCGGG
CACCTCTGGCTGGAGGTCACCAACGTCAACGCACCGGCGATCCACGCGTACCGGCGGATGGGGTTCACCC
TCTGCGGCCTGGACACCGCCCTGTACGACGGCACCGCCTCGGACGGCGAGCAGGCGCTCTACATGAGCAT
GCCCTGCCCCTAATCAGTACTGACAATAAAAAGATTCTTGTTTTCAAGAACTTGTCATTTGTATAGTTTT
TTTATATTGTAGTTGTTCTATTTTAATCAAATGTTAGCGTGATTTATATTTTTTTTCGCCTCGACATCAT
CTGCCCAGATGCGAAGTTAAGTGCGCAGAAAGTAATATCATGCGTCAATCGTATGTGAATGCTGGTCGCT
ATACTGCTGTCGATTCGATACTAACGCCGCCATCCAGTTTAAACGAGCTCGAATTCTAGGCTTCCTCGCT
CACTGACTCGCTGCGCTCGGTCGTTCGGCTGCGGCGAGCGGTATCAGCTCACTCAAAGGCGGTAATACGG
TTATCCACAGAATCAGGGGATAACGCAGGAAAGAACATGTGAGCAAAAGGCCAGCAAAAGGCCAGGAACC
GTAAAAAGGCCGCGTTGCTGGCGTTTTTCCATAGGCTCCGCCCCCCTGACGAGCATCACAAAAATCGACG
CTCAAGTCAGAGGTGGCGAAACCCGACAGGACTATAAAGATACCAGGCGTTTCCCCCTGGAAGCTCCCTC
GTGCGCTCTCCTGTTCCGACCCTGCCGCTTACCGGATACCTGTCCGCCTTTCTCCCTTCGGGAAGCGTGG
CGCTTTCTCAATGCTCACGCTGTAGGTATCTCAGTTCGGTGTAGGTCGTTCGCTCCAAGCTGGGCTGTGT
GCACGAACCCCCCGTTCAGCCCGACCGCTGCGCCTTATCCGGTAACTATCGTCTTGAGTCCAACCCGGTA
AGACACGACTTATCGCCACTGGCAGCAGCCACTGGTAACAGGATTAGCAGAGCGAGGTATGTAGGCGGTG
CTACAGAGTTCTTGAAGTGGTGGCCTAACTACGGCTACACTAGAAGGACAGTATTTGGTATCTGCGCTCT
GCTGAAGCCAGTTACCTTCGGAAAAAGAGTTGGTAGCTCTTGATCCGGCAAACAAACCACCGCTGGTAGC
GGTGGTTTTTTTGTTTGCAAGCAGCAGATTACGCGCAGAAAAAAAGGATCTCAAGAAGATCCTTTGATCT
TTTCTACGGGGTCTGACGCTCAGTGGAACGAAAACTCACGTTAAGGGATTTTGGTCATGAGATTATCAAA
AAGGATCTTCACCTAGATCCTTTTAAATTAAAAATGAAGTTTTAAATCAATCTAAAGTATATATGAGTAA
ACTTGGTCTGACAGTTACCAATGCTTAATCAGTGAGGCACCTATCTCAGCGATCTGTCTATTTCGTTCAT
CCATAGTTGCCTGACTCCCCGTCGTGTAGATAACTACGATACGGGAGGGCTTACCATCTGGCCCCAGTGC
TGCAATGATACCGCGAGACCCACGCTCACCGGCTCCAGATTTATCAGCAATAAACCAGCCAGCCGGAAGG
GCCGAGCGCAGAAGTGGTCCTGCAACTTTATCCGCCTCCATCCAGTCTATTAATTGTTGCCGGGAAGCTA
GAGTAAGTAGTTCGCCAGTTAATAGTTTGCGCAACGTTGTTGCCATTGCTACAGGCATCGTGGTGTCACG
CTCGTCGTTTGGTATGGCTTCATTCAGCTCCGGTTCCCAACGATCAAGGCGAGTTACATGATCCCCCATG
TTGTGCAAAAAAGCGGTTAGCTCCTTCGGTCCTCCGATCGTTGTCAGAAGTAAGTTGGCCGCAGTGTTAT
CACTCATGGTTATGGCAGCACTGCATAATTCTCTTACTGTCATGCCATCCGTAAGATGCTTTTCTGTGAC
TGGTGAGTACTCAACCAAGTCATTCTGAGAATAGTGTATGCGGCGACCGAGTTGCTCTTGCCCGGCGTCA
ATACGGGATAATACCGCGCCACATAGCAGAACTTTAAAAGTGCTCATCATTGGAAAACGTTCTTCGGGGC
GAAAACTCTCAAGGATCTTACCGCTGTTGAGATCCAGTTCGATGTAACCCACTCGTGCACCCAACTGATC
TTCAGCATCTTTTACTTTCACCAGCGTTTCTGGGTGAGCAAAAACAGGAAGGCAAAATGCCGCAAAAAAG
GGAATAAGGGCGACACGGAAATGTTGAATACTCATACTCTTCCTTTTTCAATATTATTGAAGCATTTATC
AGGGTTATTGTCTCATGAGCGGATACATATTTGAATGTATTTAGAAAAATAAACAAATAGGGGTTCCGCG
CACATTTCCCCGAAAAGTGCCACCT
Features (pLannotate 1.2.2; 11 found; start..end, strand, type, name):
     70..105     +  CDS            rop (fragment): Rop protein, which maintains plasmids at low copy number; rop
    207..258     +  misc_feature   bom (fragment): basis of mobility region from pBR322
    321..339     +  promoter       SP6 promoter: promoter for bacteriophage SP6 RNA polymerase
    409..498     +  CDS            3xHA: three tandem HA epitope tags
    531..718     +  terminator     ADH1 terminator: S. cerevisiae ADH1; transcription terminator for the S. cerevisiae alcohol dehydrogenase 1 (ADH1) gene
    777..1120    +  promoter       TEF promoter: Ashbya gossypii TEF promoter
   1127..1691    +  CDS            NrsR (fragment): nourseothricin acetyltransferase; Streptomyces noursei nat1; confers resistance to nourseothricin
   1699..1896    +  terminator     TEF terminator: Ashbya gossypii TEF terminator
   2126..2714    -  rep_origin     ori: high-copy-number ColE1/pMB1/pBR322/pUC origin of replication
   2885..3745    -  CDS            AmpR: β-lactamase; bla; confers resistance to ampicillin, carbenicillin, and related antibiotics
   3746..3850    -  promoter       AmpR promoter: bla
