[The description below was written by a language model from this plasmid's Addgene catalogue record and pLannotate feature annotations shown in this document.]
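Description:
pNX3c-HA3 is a small (about 3.9 kb) E. coli plasmid derived from the pFA6a-kanMX6 backbone that serves as a template module for epitope tagging in fission yeast. It is maintained in bacteria through a high-copy ColE1/pUC-type origin and an ampicillin resistance gene (β-lactamase with its native promoter). The short rop and bom fragments and the SP6 promoter picked up by the annotation are leftovers of the parental cloning vector rather than functional parts of the payload. No yeast replication origin is annotated, which fits a plasmid that supplies a cassette for chromosomal integration rather than one that persists episomally in yeast.

The payload consists of two adjacent units in the same orientation. The first is a 3xHA coding segment, three tandem haemagglutinin epitopes, followed by the S. cerevisiae ADH1 transcription terminator. When joined in frame to the end of a target open reading frame, this unit provides a C-terminal tag and a replacement 3′ termination signal. The second is the natMX6 marker, in which the Ashbya gossypii TEF promoter and TEF terminator flank the Streptomyces noursei nat1 gene for nourseothricin acetyltransferase. This gives ClonNat (nourseothricin) resistance in yeast; the annotation tool scores this coding region as a fragment.

In pFA6a-type modules, the tag-plus-marker cassette is typically PCR-amplified with primers carrying homology to the target locus and integrated by homologous recombination, so the tagged protein is expressed from its endogenous promoter and detected with anti-HA reagents. The record links the plasmid to a series of sequential and counter-selectable cassettes for S. pombe, but it does not state what the "3c" designation in the name specifies.
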