Addgene plasmid #78373: pNX3c-HA3
Purpose: fission yeast epitope tagging
Depositing lab: Kazunori Tomita. Depositing organization: University College London. Publication: Sequential and counter-selectable cassettes for fission yeast. Amelina H, Moiseeva V, Collopy LC, Pearson SR, Armstrong CA, Tomita K. BMC Biotechnol. 2016 Nov 8;16(1):76. 10.1186/s12896-016-0307-4 PubMed 27825338.
Backbone
  Vector backbone: pFA6a-kanMX6
  Selectable markers: ClonNat
Growth in bacteria
  Bacterial resistance: Ampicillin, 100 μg/mL
  Growth temperature: 37°C
  Growth strain: DH5alpha
  Copy number: High Copy
Gene/Insert 1
  Gene/Insert name: 3xHA
Gene/Insert 2
  Gene/Insert name: natMX6
  Species: S. cerevisiae (budding yeast), S. pombe (fission yeast)
Terms and licenses: Academic/Nonprofit Terms; Industry Terms: Not Available to Industry
How to cite: pNX3c-HA3 was a gift from Kazunori Tomita (Addgene plasmid # 78373 ; http://n2t.net/addgene:78373 ; RRID:Addgene_78373)
