>Addgene plasmid #78373 | pNX3c-HA3 | addgene partial sequence | sequence record 149547 | SP6 5'-ATTTAGGTGACACTATAG-3'
CGTACGCTGCAGGTCGACGGATCCCCGGGTTAATTAACGCTAGCATGTACCCATACGATGTTCCTGACTA
TGCGGGCTACCCGTATGACGTGCCGGACTATGCAGGAGCCTATCCTTATGACGTTCCAGATTACGCTGGT
TCTAGATGAGGCGCGCCACTTCTAAATAAGCGAATTTCTTATGATTTATGATTTTTATTATTAAATAAGT
TATAAAAAAAATAAGTGTATACAAATTTTAAAGTGACTCTTAGGTTTTAAAACGAAAATTCTTATTCTTG
AGTAACTCTTTCCTGTAGGTCAGGTTGCTTTCTCAGGTATAGTATGAGGTCGCTCTTATTGACCACACCT
CTACCGGCAGATCCGCTAGGAGATCTGTTTAGCTTGCCTCGTCCCCGCCGGGTCACCCGGCCAGCGACAT
GGAGGCCCAGAATACCCTCCTTGACAGTCTTGACGTGCGCAGCTCAGGGGCATGATGTGACTGTCGCCCG
TATATTTAGCCCACACATCCCCATGTATAATCATTTGCATCCATACATTTTGATGGCTGCACGGCGCGAA
GCAAAAATTACGGCTCCTCGCTGCAGACCTGCGAGCAGGGAAACGCTCCCCTCACAGACGCGTTGAATTG
TCCCCACGCCGCGCCCCTGTAGAGAAATATAAAAGGTTAGGATTTGCCACTGAGGTTCTTCTTTCATATA
CTTCCTTTTAAAATCTTGCTAGGATACAGTTCTCACATCACATCCGAACATAAACAACCATGGGTACCAC
TCTTGACGACACGGCTTACCGGTACCGCACCAGTGTCCCGGGGGACGCCGAGGCCATCGAGGCACTGGAT
GGGTCCTTCACCACCGACACCGTCTTCCGCGTCACCGCCACCGGGGACGGCTTCACCCTGCGGGAGGTGC
CGGTGGACCCGCCCCTGACCAAGGTGTTCCCCGACGACGAATCGGACGACGAATCGGACGACGGGGAGGA
CGGCGACCCGGACTCCCGGACGTTCGTCGCGTACGGGGACGACGGC
