>Addgene plasmid #78373 | pNX3c-HA3 | addgene partial sequence | sequence record 149550 | L4440 5'-AGCGAGTCAGTGAGCGAG-3'
ACTGGATGGCGGCGTTAGTATCGAATCGACAGCAGTATAGCGACCAGCATTCACATACGATTGACGCATG
ATATTACTTTCTGCGCACTTAACTTCGCATCTGGGCAGATGATGTCGAGGCGAAAAAAAATATAAATCAC
GCTAACATTTGATTAAAATAGAACAACTACAATATAAAAAAACTATACAAATGACAAGTTCTTGAAAACA
AGAATCTTTTTATTGTCAGTACTGATTAGGGGCAGGGCATGCTCATGTAGAGCGCCTGCTCGCCGTCCGA
GGCGGTGCCGTCGTACAGGGCGGTGTCCAGGCCGCAGAGGGTGAACCCCATCCGCCGGTACGCGTGGATC
GCCGGTGCGTTGACGTTGGTGACCTCCAGCCAGAGGTGCCCGGCGCCCCGCTCGCGGGCGAACTCCGTCG
CGAGCCCCATCAACGCGCGCCCGACCCCGTGCCCCCGGTGCTCCGGGGCGACCTCGATGTCCTCGACGGT
CAGCCGGCGGTTCCAGCCGGAGTACGAGACGACCACGAAGCCCGCCAGGTCGCCGTCGTCCCCGTACGCG
ACGAACGTCCGGGAGTCCGGGTCGCCGTCCTCCCCGTCGTCCGATTCGTCGTCCGATTCGTCGTCGGGGA
ACACCTTGGTCAGGGGCGGGTCCACCGGCACCTCCCGCAGGGTGAAGCCGTCCCCGGTGGCGGTGACGCG
GAAGACGGTGTCGGTGGTGAAGGACCCATCCAGTGCCTCGATGGCCTCGGCGTCCCCCGGGACACTGGTG
CGGTACCGGTAAGCCGTGTCGTCAAGAGTGGTACCCATGGTTGTTTATGTTCGGATGTGATGTGAGAACT
GTATCCTAGCAAGATTTTAAAAGGAAGTAT
